>Addgene plasmid #117617 | pEPOR2KN0050 | addgene full sequence | sequence record 227712 | Addgene NGS Result
GAACACTCTGTGCCGATGTATCACCTCTCGCAAGAATTCAAGCTTGGAGGTCAACATGGTGGAGCACGAC
ACTCTGGTCTACTCCAAAAATGTCAAAGATACAGTCTCAGAAGATCAAAGGGCTATTGAGACTTTTCAAC
AAAGGATAATTTCGGGAAACCTCCTCGGATTCCATTGCCCAGCTATCTGTCACTTCATCGAAAGGACAGT
AGAAAAGGAAGGTGGCTCCTACAAATGCCATCATTGCGATAAAGGAAAGGCTATCATTCAAGATCTCTCT
GCCGACAGTGGTCCCAAAGATGGACCCCCACCCACGAGGAGCATCGTGGAAAAAGAAGAGGTTCCAACCA
CGTCTACAAAGCAAGTGGATTGATGTGATAACATGGTGGAGCACGACACTCTGGTCTACTCCAAAAATGT
CAAAGATACAGTCTCAGAAGATCAAAGGGCTATTGAGACTTTTCAACAAAGGATAATTTCGGGAAACCTC
CTCGGATTCCATTGCCCAGCTATCTGTCACTTCATCGAAAGGACAGTAGAAAAGGAAGGTGGCTCCTACA
AATGCCATCATTGCGATAAAGGAAAGGCTATCATTCAAGATCTCTCTGCCGACAGTGGTCCCAAAGATGG
ACCCCCACCCACGAGGAGCATCGTGGAAAAAGAAGAGGTTCCAACCACGTCTACAAAGCAAGTGGATTGA
TGTGACATCTCCACTGACGTAAGGGATGACGCACAATCCCACTATCCTTCGCAAGACCCTTCCTCTATAT
AAGGAAGTTCATTTCATTTGGAGAGGACACGCTCGAGTATAAGAGCTCATTTTTACAACAATTACCAACA
ACAACAAACAACAAACAACATTACAATTACATTTACAATTATCGATACAATGGACAAGAAGTACTCCATT
GGGCTCGATATCGGCACAAACAGCGTCGGCTGGGCCGTCATTACGGACGAGTACAAGGTGCCGAGCAAAA
AATTCAAAGTTCTGGGCAATACCGATCGCCACAGCATAAAGAAGAACCTCATTGGCGCCCTCCTGTTCGA
CTCCGGGGAGACGGCCGAAGCCACGCGGCTCAAAAGAACAGCACGGCGCAGATATACCCGCAGAAAGAAT
CGGATCTGCTACCTGCAGGAGATCTTTAGTAATGAGATGGCTAAGGTGGATGACTCTTTCTTCCATAGGC
TGGAGGAGTCCTTTTTGGTGGAGGAGGATAAAAAGCACGAGCGCCACCCAATCTTTGGCAATATCGTGGA
CGAGGTGGCGTACCATGAAAAGTACCCAACCATATATCATCTGAGGAAGAAGCTTGTAGACAGTACTGAT
AAGGCTGACTTGCGGTTGATCTATCTCGCGCTGGCGCATATGATCAAATTTCGGGGACACTTCCTCATCG
AGGGGGACCTGAACCCAGACAACAGCGATGTCGACAAACTCTTTATCCAACTGGTTCAGACTTACAATCA
GCTTTTCGAAGAGAACCCGATCAACGCATCCGGAGTTGACGCCAAAGCAATCCTGAGCGCTAGGCTGTCC
AAATCCCGGCGGCTCGAAAACCTCATCGCACAGCTCCCTGGGGAGAAGAAGAACGGCCTGTTTGGTAATC
TTATCGCCCTGTCACTCGGGCTGACCCCCAACTTTAAATCTAACTTCGACCTGGCCGAAGATGCCAAGCT
TCAACTGAGCAAAGACACCTACGATGATGATCTCGACAATCTGCTGGCCCAGATCGGCGACCAGTACGCA
GACCTTTTTTTGGCGGCAAAGAACCTGTCAGACGCCATTCTGCTGAGTGATATTCTGCGAGTGAACACGG
AGATCACCAAAGCTCCGCTGAGCGCTAGTATGATCAAGCGCTATGATGAGCACCACCAAGACTTGACTTT
GCTGAAGGCCCTTGTCAGACAGCAACTGCCTGAGAAGTACAAGGAAATTTTCTTCGATCAGTCTAAAAAT
GGCTACGCCGGATACATTGACGGCGGAGCAAGCCAGGAGGAATTTTACAAATTTATTAAGCCCATCTTGG
AAAAAATGGACGGCACCGAGGAGCTGCTGGTAAAGCTTAACAGAGAAGATCTGTTGCGCAAACAGCGCAC
TTTCGACAATGGAAGCATCCCCCACCAGATTCACCTGGGCGAACTGCACGCTATCCTCAGGCGGCAAGAG
GATTTCTACCCCTTTTTGAAAGATAACAGGGAAAAGATTGAGAAAATCCTCACATTTCGGATACCCTACT
ATGTAGGCCCCCTCGCCCGGGGAAATTCCAGATTCGCGTGGATGACTCGCAAATCAGAAGAGACTATCAC
TCCCTGGAACTTCGAGGAAGTCGTGGATAAGGGGGCCTCTGCCCAGTCCTTCATCGAAAGGATGACTAAC
TTTGATAAAAATCTGCCTAACGAAAAGGTGCTTCCTAAACACTCTCTGCTGTACGAGTACTTCACAGTTT
ATAACGAGCTCACCAAGGTCAAATACGTCACAGAAGGGATGAGAAAGCCAGCATTCCTGTCTGGAGAGCA
GAAGAAAGCTATCGTGGACCTCCTCTTCAAGACGAACCGGAAAGTTACCGTGAAACAGCTCAAAGAAGAT
TATTTCAAAAAGATTGAATGTTTCGACTCTGTTGAAATCAGCGGAGTGGAGGATCGCTTCAACGCATCCC
TGGGAACGTATCACGATCTCCTGAAAATCATTAAAGACAAGGACTTCCTGGACAATGAGGAGAACGAGGA
CATTCTTGAGGACATTGTCCTCACCCTTACGTTGTTTGAAGATAGGGAGATGATTGAAGAACGCTTGAAA
ACTTACGCTCATCTCTTCGACGACAAAGTCATGAAACAGCTCAAGAGGCGCCGATATACAGGATGGGGGC
GGCTGTCAAGAAAACTGATCAATGGGATCCGAGACAAGCAGAGTGGAAAGACAATCCTGGATTTTCTTAA
GTCCGATGGATTTGCCAACCGGAACTTCATGCAGTTGATCCATGATGACTCTCTCACCTTTAAGGAGGAC
ATCCAGAAAGCACAAGTTTCTGGCCAGGGGGACAGTCTCCACGAGCACATCGCTAATCTTGCAGGTAGCC
CAGCTATCAAAAAGGGAATACTGCAGACCGTTAAGGTCGTGGATGAACTCGTCAAAGTAATGGGAAGGCA
TAAGCCCGAGAATATCGTTATCGAGATGGCCCGAGAGAACCAAACTACCCAGAAGGGACAGAAGAACAGT
AGGGAAAGGATGAAGAGGATTGAAGAGGGTATAAAAGAACTGGGGTCCCAAATCCTTAAGGAACACCCAG
TTGAAAACACCCAGCTTCAGAATGAGGCGCTCTACCTGTACTACCTGCAGAACGGCAGGGACATGTACGT
GGATCAGGAACTGGACATCAATCGGCTCTCCGACTACGACGTGGATCATATCGTGCCCCAGTCTTTTCTC
AAAGATGATTCTATTGATAATAAAGTGTTGACAAGATCCGATAAAAATAGAGGGAAGAGTGATAACGTCC
CCTCAGAAGAAGTTGTCAAGAAAATGAAAAATTATTGGCGGCAGCTGCTGAACGCCAAACTGATCACACA
ACGGAAGTTCGATAATCTGACTAAGGCTGAACGAGGTGGCCTGTCTGAGTTGGATAAAGCCGGCTTCATC
AAAAGGCAGCTTGTTGAGACACGCCAGATCACCAAGCACGTGGCCCAAATTCTCGATTCACGCATGAACA
CCAAGTACGATGAAAATGACAAACTGATTCGAGAGGTGAAAGTTATTACTCTGAAGTCTAAGCTGGTTTC
AGATTTCAGAAAGGACTTTCAGTTTTATAAGGTGAGAGAGATCAACAATTACCACCATGCGCATGATGCC
TACCTGAATGCAGTGGTAGGCACTGCACTTATCAAAAAATATCCCGCGCTTGAATCTGAATTTGTTTACG
GAGACTATAAAGTGTACGATGTTAGGAAAATGATCGCAAAGTCTGAGCAGGAAATAGGCAAGGCCACCGC
TAAGTACTTCTTTTACAGCAATATTATGAATTTTTTCAAGACCGAGATTACACTGGCCAATGGAGAGATT
CGGAAGGCACCACTTATCGAAACAAACGGAGAAACAGGAGAAATCGTGTGGGACAAGGGTAGGGATTTCG
CGACAGTCCGGAAGGTCCTGTCCATGCCGCAGGTGAACATCGTTAAAAAGACCGAAGTACAGACCGGAGG
CTTCTCCAAGGAAAGTATCCTCCCGAAAAGGAACAGCGACAAGCTGATCGCACGCAAAAAAGATTGGGAC
CCCAAGAAATACGGCGGATTCGATTCTCCTACAGTCGCTTACAGTGTACTGGTTGTGGCCAAAGTGGAGA
AAGGGAAGTCTAAAAAACTCAAAAGCGTCAAGGAACTGCTGGGCATCACAATCATGGAGCGATCAAGCTT
CGAAAAAAACCCCATCGACTTTCTCGAGGCGAAAGGATATAAAGAGGTCAAAAAAGACCTCATCATTAAG
CTTCCCAAGTACTCTCTCTTTGAGCTTGAAAACGGCCGGAAACGAATGCTCGCTAGTGCGGGCGAGCTGC
AGAAAGGTAACGAGCTGGCACTGCCCTCTAAATACGTTAATTTCTTGTATCTGGCCAGCCACTATGAAAA
GCTCAAAGGATCTCCCGAAGATAATGAGCAGAAGCAGCTGTTCGTGGAACAACACAAACACTACCTTGAT
GAGATCATCGAGCAAATAAGCGAATTCTCCAAAAGAGTGATCCTCGCCGACGCTAACCTCGATAAGGTGC
TTTCTGCTTACAATAAGCACAGGGATAAGCCCATCAGGGAGCAGGCAGAAAACATTATCCACTTGTTTAC
TCTGACCAACTTGGGCGCGCCTGCAGCCTTCAAGTACTTCGACACCACCATAGACAGAAAGCGGTACACC
TCTACAAAGGAGGTCCTGGACGCCACACTGATTCATCAGTCAATTACGGGGCTCTATGAAACAAGAATCG
ACCTCTCTCAGCTCGGTGGAGACAGCAGGGCTGACCCCAAGAAGAAGAGGAAGGTGGGTTCGATGGTGAG
CAAGGGCGAGGAGCTGTTCACCGGGGTGGTGCCCATCCTGGTCGAGCTGGACGGCGACGTAAACGGCCAC
AAGTTCAGCGTGTCCGGCGAGGGCGAGGGCGATGCCACCTACGGCAAGCTGACCCTGAAGTTCATCTGCA
CCACCGGCAAGCTGCCCGTGCCCTGGCCCACCCTCGTGACCACCTTCGGCTACGGCCTGCAGTGCTTCGC
CCGCTACCCCGACCACATGAAGCAGCACGACTTCTTCAAGTCCGCCATGCCCGAAGGCTACGTCCAGGAG
CGCACCATCTTCTTCAAGGACGACGGCAACTACAAGACCCGCGCCGAGGTGAAGTTCGAGGGCGACACCC
TGGTGAACCGCATCGAGCTGAAGGGCATCGACTTCAAGGAGGACGGCAACATCCTGGGGCACAAGCTGGA
GTACAACTACAACAGCCACAACGTCTATATCATGGCCGACAAGCAGAAGAACGGCATCAAGGTGAACTTC
AAGATCCGCCACAACATCGAGGACGGCAGCGTGCAGCTCGCCGACCACTACCAGCAGAACACCCCCATCG
GCGACGGCCCCGTGCTGCTGCCCGACAACCACTACCTGAGCTACCAGTCCGCCCTGAGCAAAGACCCCAA
CGAGAAGCGCGATCACATGGTCCTGCTGGAGTTCGTGACCGCCGCCGGGATCACTCTCGGCATGGACGAG
CTGTACAAGTGAGCTTGTCAAGCAGATCGTTCAAACATTTGGCAATAAAGTTTCTTAAGATTGAATCCTG
TTGCCGGTCTTGCGATGATTATCATATAATTTCTGTTGAATTACGTTAAGCATGTAATAATTAACATGTA
ATGCATGACGTTATTTATGAGATGGGTTTTTATGATTAGAGTCCCGCAATTATACATTTAATACGCGATA
GAAAACAAAATATAGCGCGCAAACTAGGATAAATTATCGCGCGCGGTGTCATCTATGTTACTAGATCGAC
GCTACTAGAATTCGAGCTCGGAGCATCTTCATTCTTAAGATATGAAGATAATCTTCAAAAGGCCCCTGGG
AATCTGAAAGAAGAGAAGCAGGCCCATTTATATGGGAAAGAACAATAGTATTTCTTATATAGGCCCATTT
AAGTTGAAAACAATCTTCAAAAGTCCCACATCGCTTAGATAAGAAAACGAAGCTGAGTTTATATACAGCT
AGAGTCGAAGTAGTGATTGCAGAATGATCCACAGAGCTCGTTTTAGAGCTAGAAATAGCAAGTTAAAATA
AGGCTAGTCCGTTATCAACTTGAAAAAGTGGCACCGAGTCGGTGCTTTTTTTCTAGACCCAGCTTTCTTG
TACAAAGTTGGCATTACGCTTTACGAGGATGCACATGTGACCGAGGGACACGAAGTGATCCGTTTAAACT
ATCAGTGTTTGACAGGATATATTGGCGGGTAAACCTAAGAGAAAAGAGCGTTTATTAGAATAATCGGATA
TTTAAAAGGGCGTGAAAAGGTTTATCCGTTCGTCCATTTGTATGTGCATGCCAACCACAGGGTTCCCCTC
GGGAGTCAGCCGTGCGGCTGCATGAAATCCTGGCCGGTTTGTCTGATGCCAAGCTGGCGGCCTGGCCGGC
CAGCTTGGCCGCTGAAGAAACCGAGCGCCGCCGTCTAAAAAGGTGATGTGTATTTGAGTAAAACAGCTTG
CGTCATGCGGTCGCTGCGTATATGATGCGATGAGTAAATAAACAAATACGCAAGGGGAACGCATGAAGGT
TATCGCTGTACTTAACCAGAAAGGCGGGTCAGGCAAGACGACCATCGCAACCCATCTAGCCCGCGCCCTG
CAACTCGCCGGGGCCGATGTTCTGTTAGTCGATTCCGATCCCCAGGGCAGTGCCCGCGATTGGGCGGCCG
TGCGGGAAGATCAACCGCTAACCGTTGTCGGCATCGACCGCCCGACGATTGACCGCGACGTGAAGGCCAT
CGGCCGGCGCGACTTCGTAGTGATCGACGGAGCGCCCCAGGCGGCGGACTTGGCTGTGTCCGCGATCAAG
GCAGCCGACTTCGTGCTGATTCCGGTGCAGCCAAGCCCTTACGACATATGGGCCACCGCCGACCTGGTGG
AGCTGGTTAAGCAGCGCATTGAGGTCACGGATGGAAGGCTACAAGCGGCCTTTGTCGTGTCGCGGGCGAT
CAAAGGCACGCGCATCGGCGGTGAGGTTGCCGAGGCGCTGGCCGGGTACGAGCTGCCCATTCTTGAGTCC
CGTATCACGCAGCGCGTGAGCTACCCAGGCACTGCCGCCGCCGGCACAACCGTTCTTGAATCAGAACCCG
AGGGCGACGCTGCCCGCGAGGTCCAGGCGCTGGCCGCTGAAATTAAATCAAAACTCATTTGAGTTAATGA
GGTAAAGAGAAAATGAGCAAAAGCACAAACACGCTAAGTGCCGGCCGTCCGAGCGCACGCAGCAGCAAGG
CTGCAACGTTGGCCAGCCTGGCAGACACGCCAGCCATGAAGCGGGTCAACTTTCAGTTGCCGGCGGAGGA
TCACACCAAGCTGAAGATGTACGCGGTACGCCAAGGCAAGACCATTACCGAGCTGCTATCTGAATACATC
GCGCAGCTACCAGAGTAAATGAGCAAATGAATAAATGAGTAGATGAATTTTAGCGGCTAAAGGAGGCGGC
ATGGAAAATCAAGAACAACCAGGCACCGACGCCGTGGAATGCCCCATGTGTGGAGGAACGGGCGGTTGGC
CAGGCGTAAGCGGCTGGGTTGTCTGCCGGCCCTGCAATGGCACTGGAACCCCCAAGCCCGAGGAATCGGC
GTGAGCGGTCGCAAACCATCCGGCCCGGTACAAATCGGCGCGGCGCTGGGTGATGACCTGGTGGAGAAGT
TGAAGGCCGCGCAGGCCGCCCAGCGGCAACGCATCGAGGCAGAAGCACGCCCCGGTGAATCGTGGCAAGC
GGCCGCTGATCGAATCCGCAAAGAATCCCGGCAACCGCCGGCAGCCGGTGCGTCGTCGATTAGGAAGCCG
CCCAAGGGCGACGAGCAACCAGATTTTTTCGTTCCGATGCTCTATGACGTGGGCACCCGCGATAGTCGCA
GCATCATGGACGTGGCCGTTTTCCGTCTGTCGAAGCGTGACCGACGAGCTGGCGAGGTGATCCGCTACGA
GCTTCCAGACGGGCACGTAGAGGTTTCCGCAGGGCCGGCCGGCATGGCCAGTGTGTGGGATTACGACCTG
GTACTGATGGCGGTTTCCCATCTAACCGAATCCATGAACCGATACCGGGAAGGGAAGGGAGACAAGCCCG
GCCGCGTGTTCCGTCCACACGTTGCGGACGTACTCAAGTTCTGCCGGCGAGCCGATGGCGGAAAGCAGAA
AGACGACCTGGTAGAAACCTGCATTCGGTTAAACACCACGCACGTTGCCATGCAGCGTACGAAGAAGGCC
AAGAACGGCCGCCTGGTGACGGTATCCGAGGGTGAAGCCTTGATTAGCCGCTACAAGATCGTAAAGAGCG
AAACCGGGCGGCCGGAGTACATCGAGATCGAGCTAGCTGATTGGATGTACCGCGAGATTACAGAAGGCAA
GAACCCGGACGTGCTGACGGTTCACCCCGATTACTTTTTGATCGATCCCGGCATCGGCCGTTTTCTCTAC
CGCCTGGCACGCCGCGCCGCAGGCAAGGCAGAAGCCAGATGGTTGTTCAAGACGATCTACGAACGCAGTG
GCAGCGCCGGAGAGTTCAAGAAGTTCTGTTTCACCGTGCGCAAGCTGATCGGGTCAAATGACCTGCCGGA
GTACGATTTGAAGGAGGAGGCGGGGCAGGCTGGCCCGATCCTAGTCATGCGCTACCGCAACCTGATCGAG
GGCGAAGCATCCGCCGGTTCCTAATGTACGGAGCAGATGCTAGGGCAAATTGCCCTAGCAGGGGAAAAAG
GTCGAAAAAGCTTCTTTCCTGTGGATAGCACGTACATTGGGAACCCAAAGCCGTACATTGGGAACCGGAA
CCCGTACATTGGGAACCCAAAGCCGTACATTGGGAACCGGTCACACATGTAAGTGACTGATATAAAAGAG
AAAAAAGGCGATTTTTCCGCCTAAAACTCTTTAAAACTTATTAAAACTCTTAAAACCCGCCTGGCCTGTG
CATAACTGTCTGGCCAGCGCACAGCCGAACAGCTGCAAAAAGCGCCCACATCAAGGCTCCGAGTGCGCGG
AACCCCTATTTGTTTATTTTTCTAAATACATTCAAATATGTATCCGCTCATGAGACAATAACCCTGATAA
ATGCTTCAATAATATTGAAAAAGGAAGAGTATGGCTAAAATGAGAATATCACCGGAATTGAAAAAACTGA
TCGAAAAATACCGCTGCGTAAAAGATACGGAAGGAATGTCTCCTGCTAAGGTATATAAGCTGGTGGGAGA
AAATGAAAACCTATATTTAAAAATGACGGACAGCCGGTATAAAGGGACCACCTATGATGTGGAACGGGAA
AAGGACATGATGCTATGGCTGGAAGGAAAGCTGCCTGTTCCAAAGGTCCTGCACTTTGAACGGCATGATG
GCTGGAGCAATCTGCTCATGAGTGAGGCCGATGGCGTCCTTTGCTCGGAAGAGTATGAAGATGAACAAAG
CCCTGAAAAGATTATCGAGCTGTATGCGGAGTGCATCAGGCTCTTTCACTCCATCGACATATCGGATTGT
CCCTATACGAATAGCTTAGACAGCCGCTTAGCCGAATTGGATTACTTACTGAATAACGATCTGGCCGATG
TGGATTGCGAAAACTGGGAAGAGGACACTCCATTTAAAGATCCGCGCGAGCTGTATGATTTTTTAAAGAC
GGAAAAGCCCGAAGAGGAACTTGTCTTTTCCCACGGCGACCTGGGAGACAGCAACATCTTTGTGAAAGAT
GGCAAAGTAAGTGGCTTTATTGATCTTGGGAGAAGCGGCAGGGCGGACAAGTGGTATGACATTGCCTTCT
GCGTCCGGTCGCTCAGGGAGGATATCGGGGAAGAACAGTATGTCGAGCTATTTTTTGACTTACTGGGGAT
CAAGCCTGATTGGGAGAAAATAAAATATTATATTTTACTGGATGAATTGTTTTAGCTGTCAGACCAAGTT
TACTCATATATACTTTAGATTGATTTAAAACTTCATTTTTAATTTAAAAGGATCTAGGTGAAGATCCTTT
TTGATAATCTCATGACCAAAATCCCTTAACGTGAGTTTTCGTTCCACTGAGCGTCAGACCCCGTAGAAAA
GATCAAAGGATCTTCTTGAGATCCTTTTTTTCTGCGCGTAATCTGCTGCTTGCAAACAAAAAAACCACCG
CTACCAGCGGTGGTTTGTTTGCCGGATCAAGAGCTACCAACTCTTTTTCCGAAGGTAACTGGCTTCAGCA
GAGCGCAGATACCAAATACTGTTCTTCTAGTGTAGCCGTAGTTAGGCCACCACTTCAAGAACTCTGTAGC
ACCGCCTACATACCTCGCTCTGCTAATCCTGTTACCAGTGGCTGCTGCCAGTGGCGATAAGTCGTGTCTT
ACCGGGTTGGACTCAAGACGATAGTTACCGGATAAGGCGCAGCGGTCGGGCTGAACGGGGGGTTCGTGCA
CACAGCCCAGCTTGGAGCGAACGACCTACACCGAACTGAGATACCTACAGCGTGAGCTATGAGAAAGCGC
CACGCTTCCCGAAGGGAGAAAGGCGGACAGGTATCCGGTAAGCGGCAGGGTCGGAACAGGAGAGCGCACG
AGGGAGCTTCCAGGGGGAAACGCCTGGTATCTTTATAGTCCTGTCGGGTTTCGCCACCTCTGACTTGAGC
GTCGATTTTTGTGATGCTCGTCAGGGGGGCGGAGCCTATGGAAAAACGCCAGCAACGCGGCCTTTTTACG
GTTCCTGCTCGGATCTGTTGGACCGGACAGTAGTCATGGTTGATGGGCTGCCTGTATCGAGTGGTGATTT
TGTGCCGAGCTGCCGGTCGGGGAGCTGTTGGCTGGCTGGTGGCAGGATATATTGTGGTGTAAACAAATTG
ACGCTTAGACAACTTAATAACACATTGCGGACGTTTTTAATGTACTGGGGTT
Features (pLannotate 1.2.2; 15 found; start..end, strand, type, name):
    127..803     +  promoter       CaMV 35S promoter (enhanced): cauliflower mosaic virus 35S promoter with a duplicated enhancer region
    828..881     +  misc_feature   TMV Ω: translational enhancer from the tobacco mosaic virus 5'-leader sequence (Gallie et al., 1988)
    890..4993    +  CDS            Cas9: Cas9 (Csn1) endonuclease from the Streptococcus pyogenes Type II CRISPR/Cas system generates RNA-guided double strand breaks in DNA
   5033..5749    +  CDS            EYFP: EYFP is a basic (constitutively fluorescent) green/yellow fluorescent protein published in 1996, derived from Aequorea victoria. It is reported to be a very rapidly-maturing weak dimer with high acid sensitivity.
   5765..6017    +  terminator     NOS terminator: nopaline synthase terminator and poly(A) signal
   6270..6345    +  misc_RNA       gRNA scaffold: guide RNA scaffold for the Streptococcus pyogenes CRISPR/Cas9 system
   6357..6378    -  protein_bind   attB2 (fragment): mutant version of attB; recombination site for the Gateway® BP reaction BP Clonase™
   6450..6474    +  misc_feature   RB T-DNA repeat: right border repeat from nopaline C58 T-DNA
   6783..7412    +  CDS            pVS1 StaA: stability protein from the Pseudomonas plasmid pVS1 (Heeb et al., 2000)
   7841..8914    +  CDS            pVS1 RepA: replication protein from the Pseudomonas plasmid pVS1 (Heeb et al., 2000)
   8980..9174    +  rep_origin     pVS1 oriV: origin of replication for the Pseudomonas plasmid pVS1 (Heeb et al., 2000)
   9236..9340    +  promoter       AmpR promoter: bla
   9341..10135   +  CDS            KanR: aminoglycoside phosphotransferase; aphA-3; confers resistance to kanamycin
  10306..10894   +  rep_origin     ori: high-copy-number ColE1/pMB1/pBR322/pUC origin of replication
  11030..11054   +  misc_feature   LB T-DNA repeat: left border repeat from nopaline C58 T-DNA
