[The description below was written by a language model from this plasmid's Addgene catalogue record and pLannotate feature annotations shown in this document.]
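Description:
pEPOR2KN0050 is a Level 2 MoClo (Golden Gate) plant expression construct built in the binary backbone pICSL4723, about 11.1 kb in the sequenced record. It was assembled from two Level 1 cassettes through BpiI sites that were destroyed during cloning. The backbone carries nopaline-type left and right T-DNA border repeats, so the region between them can be transferred into plant cells by Agrobacterium. It has two replication systems: a high-copy ColE1/pUC-type origin for E. coli, and the pVS1 oriV with its RepA replication and StaA stability proteins for maintenance in Agrobacterium. Selection in bacteria is by kanamycin, through an aphA-3 aminoglycoside phosphotransferase gene driven by the bla promoter. The feature table shows no plant selectable marker within the T-DNA.

The first cassette expresses Sp-eCas9 1.0, described in the record as an eCas9 variant of the Streptococcus pyogenes nuclease. It is driven by a CaMV 35S promoter with a duplicated enhancer, followed by the TMV Ω translational enhancer, and ends at the nopaline synthase terminator. An EYFP coding sequence is annotated immediately downstream of Cas9 and before the terminator. This suggests a C-terminal fluorescent fusion for monitoring expression, although the catalogue fields do not mention it. The second cassette uses the Arabidopsis U6-26 Pol III promoter, which is named in the record but not annotated in the feature table, to transcribe a single guide RNA. The guide consists of a spacer targeting AtMPK19 (AT3G14720) joined to the standard S. pyogenes gRNA scaffold. The plasmid belongs to a toolkit for comparing the efficiency and specificity of different Cas nucleases for targeted mutagenesis in plants.
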