Addgene plasmid #117617: pEPOR2KN0050
Purpose: Level2 MoClo construct, containing level1 plant expression cassettes for Sp-eCas9 1.0(pEPOR1CB0010) and sgRNA_AtMPK19 {AT3G14720}(pEPOR1CB0081)
Depositing lab: Nicola Patron. Depositing organization: Earlham Institute. Publication: Comparison of efficiency and specificity of CRISPR-associated (Cas) nucleases in plants: An expanded toolkit for precision genome engineering. Raitskin O, Schudoma C, West A, Patron NJ. PLoS One. 2019 Feb 27;14(2):e0211598. doi: 10.1371/journal.pone.0211598. eCollection 2019. PubMed 30811422.
Backbone
  Vector backbone: pICSL4723
  Vector type: Plant Expression
Growth in bacteria
  Bacterial resistance: Kanamycin, 50 μg/mL
  Growth temperature: 37°C
  Growth strain: DH5alpha
  Copy number: High Copy
Gene/Insert
  Gene/Insert name: [35S:Sp-eCas9 1.0(pEPOR1CB0010) ] +[AtU6-26:sgRNA]
  Species: Synthetic
  Cloning method: Restriction Enzyme; 5′ cloning site BpiI (destroyed during cloning); 3′ cloning site BpiI (destroyed during cloning)
Terms and licenses: Academic/Nonprofit Terms; Industry Terms: Not Available to Industry
Depositor comments: Please visit https://www.biorxiv.org/content/early/2018/09/20/422766 for BioRxiv preprint
How to cite: pEPOR2KN0050 was a gift from Nicola Patron (Addgene plasmid # 117617 ; http://n2t.net/addgene:117617 ; RRID:Addgene_117617)
